>Addgene plasmid #223496 | CMV-pDisplay-SNAP[C145A] | addgene full sequence | sequence record 442862 | Addgene NGS Result
GACGGTTTTTCGCCCTTTGACGTTGGAGTCCACGTTCTTT
[37 nt withheld, positions 41-77]
ACCCTATCTCGGTCTATTCTTTTGATTTATAAGGGATTTTGCCGATTTCGGCCTATTGGTTAAAAAATGA
GCTGATTTAACAAAAATTTAACGCGAATTTTAACAAAATATTAACGCTTACAATTTACGCGCGCGTTGAC
ATTGATTATTGACTAGTTATTAATAGTAATCAATTACGGGGTCATTAGTTCATAGCCCATATATGGAGTT
CCGCGTTACATAACTTACGGTAAATGGCCCGCCTGGCTGACCGCCCAACGACCCCCGCCCATTGACGTCA
ATAATGACGTATGTTCCCATAGTAACGCCAATAGGGACTTTCCATTGACGTCAATGGGTGGAGTATTTAC
GGTAAACTGCCCACTTGGCAGTACATCAAGTGTATCATATGCCAAGTACGCCCCCTATTGACGTCAATGA
CGGTAAATGGCCCGCCTGGCATTATGCCCAGTACATGACCTTATGGGACTTTCCTACTTGGCAGTACATC
TACGTATTAGTCATCGCTATTACCATGGTGATGCGGTTTTGGCAGTACATCAATGGGCGTGGATAGCGGT
TTGACTCACGGGGATTTCCAAGTCTCCACCCCATTGACGTCAATGGGAGTTTGTTTTGGCACCAAAATCA
ACGGGACTTTCCAAAATGTCGTAACAACTCCGCCCCATTGACGCAAATGGGCGGTAGGCGTGTACGGTGG
GAGGTCTATATAAGCAGAGCTCTCTGGCTAACTAGAGAACCCACTGCTTACTGGCTTATCGAAATTAATA
CGACTCACTATAGGGAGACCCAAGCTTGGTACCGAGCTCGGATCCACTAGTAACGGCCGCCAGTGTGCTG
GAATTCGGCTTGGGGATATCCACCATGGAGACAGACACACTCCTGCTATGGGTACTGCTGCTCTGGGTTC
CAGGTTCCACTGGTGACTATCCATATGATGTTCCAGATTATGCTGGGGCCCAGCCGGCCAGATCAATGGA
TAAAGACTGCGAAATGAAACGCACTACCCTGGACAGCCCGCTGGGTAAACTGGAACTGAGCGGTTGCGAG
CAGGGCCTGCACGAAATCATTTTCCTGGGCAAAGGTACGAGCGCTGCGGATGCGGTCGAAGTACCGGCTC
CGGCTGCGGTTCTGGGTGGCCCGGAGCCGCTGATGCAGGCTACCGCATGGCTGAACGCATATTTTCACCA
GCCAGAGGCGATTGAAGAGTTCCCTGTACCGGCCCTGCATCACCCGGTATTTCAGCAGGAATCCTTTACC
CGTCAGGTACTGTGGAAACTGCTGAAAGTAGTGAAATTCGGCGAGGTGATCTCCTATTCCCATCTGGCGG
CGCTGGCTGGCAACCCAGCGGCAACTGCGGCGGTGAAAACCGCTCTGTCTGGTAATCCGGTGCCAATTCT
GATCCCGGCACACCGTGTGGTTCAGGGCGACCTGGACGTAGGTGGCTACGAAGGCGGCCTGGCTGTGAAA
GAATGGCTGCTGGCGCACGAAGGTCACCGTCTGGGTAAACCAGGCCTGGGCGGCCGCCTGGAAGTTCTGT
TCCAGGGCGTCGACGAACAAAAACTCATCTCAGAAGAGGATCTGAATGCTGTGGGCCAGGACACGCAGGA
GGTCATCGTGGTGCCACACTCCTTGCCCTTTAAGGTGGTGGTGATCTCAGCCATCCTGGCCCTGGTGGTG
CTCACCATCATCTCCCTTATCATCCTCATCATGCTTTGGCAGAAGAAGCCACGTTAGGCGGCCGCTCGAG
ATCAGCCTCGACTGTGCCTTCTAGTTGCCAGCCATCTGTTGTTTGCCCCTCCCCCGTGCCTTCCTTGACC
CTGGAAGGTGCCACTCCCACTGTCCTTTCCTAATAAAATGAGGAAATTGCATCGCATTGTCTGAGTAGGT
GTCATTCTATTCTGGGGGGTGGGGTGGGGCAGGACAGCAAGGGGGAGGATTGGGAAGACAATAGCAGGCA
TGCTGGGGATGCGGTGGGCTCTATGGCTTCTGAGGCGGAAAGAACCAGTGGCGGTAATACGGTTATCCAC
AGAATCAGGGGATAACGCAGGAAAGAACATGTGAGCAAAAGGCCAGCAAAAGGCCAGGAACCGTAAAAAG
GCCGCGTTGCTGGCGTTTTTCCATAGGCTCCGCCCCCCTGACGAGCATCACAAAAATCGACGCTCAAGTC
AGAGGTGGCGAAACCCGACAGGACTATAAAGATACCAGGCGTTTCCCCCTGGAAGCTCCCTCGTGCGCTC
TCCTGTTCCGACCCTGCCGCTTACCGGATACCTGTCCGCCTTTCTCCCTTCGGGAAGCGTGGCGCTTTCT
CATAGCTCACGCTGTAGGTATCTCAGTTCGGTGTAGGTCGTTCGCTCCAAGCTGGGCTGTGTGCACGAAC
CCCCCGTTCAGCCCGACCGCTGCGCCTTATCCGGTAACTATCGTCTTGAGTCCAACCCGGTAAGACACGA
CTTATCGCCACTGGCAGCAGCCACTGGTAACAGGATTAGCAGAGCGAGGTATGTAGGCGGTGCTACAGAG
TTCTTGAAGTGGTGGCCTAACTACGGCTACACTAGAAGAACAGTATTTGGTATCTGCGCTCTGCTGAAGC
CAGTTACCTTCGGAAAAAGAGTTGGTAGCTCTTGATCCGGCAAACAAACCACCGCTGGTAGCGGTGGTTT
TTTTGTTTGCAAGCAGCAGATTACGCGCAGAAAAAAAGGATCTCAAGAAGATCCTTTGATCTTTTCTACG
GGGTCTGACGCTCAGTGGAACGAAAACTCACGTTAAGGGATTTTGGTCATGAGATTATCAAAAAGGATCT
TCACCTAGATCCTTTTAAATTAAAAATGAAGTTTTAAATCAATCTAAAGTATATATGAGTAACCTGAGGC
TATGGCAGGGCCTGCCGCCCCGACGTTGGCTGCGAGCCCTGGGCCTTCACCCGAACTTGGGGGGTGGGGT
GGGGAAAAGGAAGAAACGCGGGCGTATTGGCCCCAATGGGGTCTCGGTGGGGTATCGACAGAGTGCCAGC
CCTGGGACCGAACCCCGCGTTTATGAACAAACGACCCAACACCGTGCGTTTTATTCTGTCTTTTTATTGC
CGTCATAGCGCGGGTTCCTTCCGGTATTGTCTCCTTCCGTGTTTCAGTTAGCCTCCCCCTAGGGTGGGCG
AAGAACTCCAGCATGAGATCCCCGCGCTGGAGGATCATCCAGCCGGCGTCCCGGAAAACGATTCCGAAGC
CCAACCTTTCATAGAAGGCGGCGGTGGAATCGAAATCTCGTGATGGCAGGTTGGGCGTCGCTTGGTCGGT
CATTTCGAACCCCAGAGTCCCGCTCAGAAGAACTCGTCAAGAAGGCGATAGAAGGCGATGCGCTGCGAAT
CGGGAGCGGCGATACCGTAAAGCACGAGGAAGCGGTCAGCCCATTCGCCGCCAAGCTCTTCAGCAATATC
ACGGGTAGCCAACGCTATGTCCTGATAGCGGTCCGCCACACCCAGCCGGCCACAGTCGATGAATCCAGAA
AAGCGGCCATTTTCCACCATGATATTCGGCAAGCAGGCATCGCCATGGGTCACGACGAGATCCTCGCCGT
CGGGCATGCTCGCCTTGAGCCTGGCGAACAGTTCGGCTGGCGCGAGCCCCTGATGCTCTTCGTCCAGATC
ATCCTGATCGACAAGACCGGCTTCCATCCGAGTACGTGCTCGCTCGATGCGATGTTTCGCTTGGTGGTCG
AATGGGCAGGTAGCCGGATCAAGCGTATGCAGCCGCCGCATTGCATCAGCCATGATGGATACTTTCTCGG
CAGGAGCAAGGTGAGATGACAGGAGATCCTGCCCCGGCACTTCGCCCAATAGCAGCCAGTCCCTTCCCGC
TTCAGTGACAACGTCGAGCACAGCTGCGCAAGGAACGCCCGTCGTGGCCAGCCACGATAGCCGCGCTGCC
TCGTCTTGCAGTTCATTCAGGGCACCGGACAGGTCGGTCTTGACAAAAAGAACCGGGCGCCCCTGCGCTG
ACAGCCGGAACACGGCGGCATCAGAGCAGCCGATTGTCTGTTGTGCCCAGTCATAGCCGAATAGCCTCTC
CACCCAAGCGGCCGGAGAACCTGCGTGCAATCCATCTTGTTCAATCATGCGAAACGATCCTCATCCTGTC
TCTTGATCGATCTTTGCAAAAGCCTAGGCCTCCAAAAAAGCCTCCTCACTACTTCTGGAATAGCTCAGAG
GCCGGGCCTCGGCCTCTGCATAAATAAAAAAAATTAGTCAGCCATGGGGCGGAGAATGGGCGGAACTGGG
CGGAGTTAGGGGCGGGATGGGCGGAGTTAGGGGCGGGACTATGGTTGCTGACTAATTGAGATGCATGCTT
TGCATACTTCTGCCTGCTGGGGAGCCTGGGGACTTTCCACACCTGGTTGCTGACTAATTGAGATGCATGC
TTTGCATACTTCTGCCTGCTGGGGAGCCTGGGGACTTTCCACACCCTAACTGACACACATTCCACAGCTG
GTTCTTTCCGCCTCAGGACTCTTCCTTTTTCAATAAATCAATCTAAAGTATATATGAGTAAACTTGGTCT
GACAGTTACCAATGCTTAATCAGTGAGGCACCTATCTCAGCGATCTGTCTATTTCGTTCATCCATAGTTG
CCTGACTCCCCGTCGTGTAGATAACTACGATACGGGAGGGCTTACCATCTGGCCCCAGTGCTGCAATGAT
ACCGCGAGACCCACGCTCACCGGCTCCAGATTTATCAGCAATAAACCAGCCAGCCGGAAGGGCCGAGCGC
AGAAGTGGTCCTGCAACTTTATCCGCCTCCATCCAGTCTATTAATTGTTGCCGGGAAGCTAGAGTAAGTA
GTTCGCCAGTTAATAGTTTGCGCAACGTTGTTGCCATTGCTACAGGCATCGTGGTGTCACGCTCGTCGTT
TGGTATGGCTTCATTCAGCTCCGGTTCCCAACGATCAAGGCGAGTTACATGATCCCCCATGTTGTGCAAA
AAAGCGGTTAGCTCCTTCGGTCCTCCGATCGTTGTCAGAAGTAAGTTGGCCGCAGTGTTATCACTCATGG
TTATGGCAGCACTGCATAATTCTCTTACTGTCATGCCATCCGTAAGATGCTTTTCTGTGACTGGTGAGTA
CTCAACCAAGTCATTCTGAGAATAGTGTATGCGGCGACCGAGTTGCTCTTGCCCGGCGTCAATACGGGAT
AATACCGCGCCACATAGCAGAACTTTAAAAGTGCTCATCATTGGAAAACGTTCTTCGGGGCGAAAACTCT
CAAGGATCTTACCGCTGTTGAGATCCAGTTCGATGTAACCCACTCGTGCACCCAACTGATCTTCAGCATC
TTTTACTTTCACCAGCGTTTCTGGGTGAGCAAAAACAGGAAGGCAAAATGCCGCAAAAAAGGGAATAAGG
GCGACACGGAAATGTTGAATACTCATACTCTTCCTTTTTCAATATTATTGAAGCATTTATCAGGGTTATT
GTCTCATGAGCGGATACATATTTGAATGTATTTAGAAAAATAAACAAATAGGGGTTCCGCGCACATTTCC
CCGAAAAGTGCCACCTG
[124 nt withheld, positions 5625-5748]
C
[91 nt withheld, positions 5750-5840]
A
[36 nt withheld, positions 5842-5877]
Features (pLannotate 1.2.2; 20 found; start..end, strand, type, name):
    215..594     +  enhancer       CMV enhancer: human cytomegalovirus immediate early enhancer
    595..798     +  promoter       CMV promoter: human cytomegalovirus (CMV) immediate early promoter
    794..827     +  LTR            5' LTR (truncated) (fragment): truncated 5' long terminal repeat (LTR) from HIV-1
    843..861     +  promoter       T7 promoter: promoter for bacteriophage T7 RNA polymerase
    942..1004    +  sig_peptide    Igκ leader: leader sequence from mouse immunoglobulin κ light chain
   1004..1027    +  CDS            3xHA (fragment): three tandem HA epitope tags
   1053..1601    +  CDS            MGMT (fragment): MGMT_HUMAN - Experimental evidence at protein level: Swiss-Prot protein existence level 1. Involved in the cellular defense against the biological effects of O6-methylguanine (O6-MeG) and O4-methylthymine (O4-MeT) in DNA. Repairs the methylated nucleobase in DNA by stoichiometrically transferring the methyl group to a cysteine residue in the enzyme. This is a suicide reaction: the enzyme is irreversibly inactivated. From Homo sapiens (Human).
   1665..1811    +  CDS            PDGFRβ TM domain: transmembrane domain from platelet derived growth factor receptor beta
   1839..2063    +  polyA_signal   bGH poly(A) signal: bovine growth hormone polyadenylation signal
   2067..2085    +  promoter       SV40 promoter (fragment): SV40 enhancer and early promoter
   2195..2783    -  rep_origin     ori: high-copy-number ColE1/pMB1/pBR322/pUC origin of replication
   3005..3021    +  polyA_signal   bGH poly(A) signal (fragment): bovine growth hormone polyadenylation signal
   3112..3159    -  polyA_signal   HSV TK poly(A) signal: herpes simplex virus thymidine kinase polyadenylation signal (Cole and Stacy, 1985)
   3218..3370    -  CDS            ble (fragment): BLE_KLEPN - Experimental evidence at protein level: Swiss-Prot protein existence level 1. Binding protein with a strong affinity to the bleomycin family of antibiotics. Binds to CL990; an antimitotic-antibiotic compound. From Klebsiella pneumoniae.
   3391..4185    -  CDS            NeoR/KanR: aminoglycoside phosphotransferase from Tn5; aph(3')-II (or nptII); confers resistance to neomycin, kanamycin, and G418 (Geneticin®)
   4220..4573    -  promoter       SV40 promoter: SV40 enhancer and early promoter
   4575..4592    -  promoter       AmpR promoter (fragment): bla
   4633..5493    -  CDS            AmpR: β-lactamase; bla; confers resistance to ampicillin, carbenicillin, and related antibiotics
   5494..5598    -  promoter       AmpR promoter: bla
   5625..176     +  rep_origin     f1 ori (across the origin) (sequence partly withheld): f1 bacteriophage origin of replication; arrow indicates direction of (+) strand synthesis
