[The description below was written by a language model from this plasmid's Addgene catalogue record and pLannotate feature annotations shown in this document.]
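Description:
CMV-pDisplay-SNAP[C145A] is a mammalian expression plasmid of about 5.9 kb built on the Invitrogen pDisplay backbone and designed to present a catalytically inactive SNAP-tag on the outer face of the plasma membrane. It is propagated in E. coli as a high-copy plasmid through a ColE1/pUC-type origin with ampicillin selection (β-lactamase under its own promoter), and it also carries an f1 phage origin. For mammalian cells, an SV40 early promoter drives a Tn5 NeoR/KanR gene, followed by a fragment of the bleomycin-resistance gene and an HSV TK polyadenylation signal, which would allow G418 selection of stable transfectants.

The expression cassette uses the human CMV immediate-early enhancer and promoter, with a T7 promoter just downstream, and terminates at a bGH poly(A) signal. The open reading frame follows the standard pDisplay layout. A mouse Igκ light-chain leader directs the protein into the secretory pathway, followed by an HA epitope sequence (annotated as a fragment of a 3xHA tag). Next comes the SNAP-tag insert, which the annotation tool detects as a fragment of human MGMT, the alkyltransferase from which SNAP-tag was engineered. A C-terminal PDGFRβ transmembrane domain anchors the fusion with the tag facing outward. The synthetic insert was introduced by Gibson cloning.

The C145A mutation replaces the active-site cysteine that normally accepts the benzyl group from benzylguanine substrates, so the tag cannot be covalently labelled. This makes the construct a likely negative control alongside an active surface-displayed SNAP-tag, in line with the associated work on genetically targeted photorelease of endocannabinoids in pancreatic beta-cells.
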