Addgene plasmid #223496: CMV-pDisplay-SNAP[C145A]
Purpose: Expression of dead-mutant SNAP-tags to outer surface in mammalian cells
Depositing lab: James Frank. Depositing organization: Oregon Health & Science University. Publication: Genetically-targeted photorelease of endocannabinoids enables optical control of GPR55 in pancreatic beta-cells. Tobias JM, Rajic G, Viray AEG, Icka-Araki D, Frank JA. Chem Sci. 2021 Sep 15;12(40):13506-13512. doi: 10.1039/d1sc02527a. eCollection 2021 Oct 20. PubMed 34777770.
Backbone
  Vector backbone: pDisplay
  Backbone manufacturer: Invitrogen
  Vector type: Mammalian Expression
Growth in bacteria
  Bacterial resistance: Ampicillin, 100 μg/mL
  Growth temperature: 37°C
  Growth strain: DH5alpha
  Copy number: High Copy
Gene/Insert
  Gene/Insert name: dead-mutant SNAP-tag
  Species: Synthetic
  Mutation: SNAP-tag C145A
  Cloning method: Gibson Cloning
Terms and licenses: Academic/Nonprofit Terms; Industry Terms: Not Available to Industry
How to cite: CMV-pDisplay-SNAP[C145A] was a gift from James Frank (Addgene plasmid # 223496 ; http://n2t.net/addgene:223496 ; RRID:Addgene_223496)
